Addgene plasmid #212452: pTwist-SARS-CoV-2 Spike-deltaC18 B.1.621 (Mu)
Purpose: Encodes SARS-CoV-2 spike T95I ,YY144TSN ,R346K ,E484K ,N501Y ,D614G ,P681H for pseudovirus production
Depositing lab: Alejandro Balazs. Depositing organization: Massachusetts General Hospital. Publication: Ongoing evolution of SARS-CoV-2 drives escape from mRNA vaccine-induced humoral immunity. Roederer AL, Cao Y, Denis KS, Sheehan ML, Li CJ, Lam EC, Gregory DJ, Poznansky MC, Iafrate AJ, Canaday DH, Gravenstein S, Garcia-Beltran WF, Balazs AB. medRxiv [Preprint]. 2024 Mar 7:2024.03.05.24303815. doi: 10.1101/2024.03.05.24303815. PubMed 38496628.
Backbone
  Vector backbone: pTwist-CMV-BetaGlobin-WPRE-Neo
  Backbone manufacturer: Twist
  Vector type: Mammalian Expression
Growth in bacteria
  Bacterial resistance: Ampicillin, 100 μg/mL
  Growth temperature: 37°C
  Growth strain: DH5alpha
  Copy number: High Copy
Gene/Insert
  Gene/Insert name: SARS-CoV-2 Spike T95I ,YY144TSN ,R346K ,E484K ,N501Y ,D614G ,P681H
  Species: Severe acute respiratory syndrome coronavirus 2
  Mutation: T95I ,YY144TSN ,R346K ,E484K ,N501Y ,D614G ,P681H
  Entrez Gene: S (a.k.a. GU280_gp02, spike glycoprotein)
  Promoter: CAG
  Cloning method: Ligation Independent Cloning
Terms and licenses: Academic/Nonprofit Terms; Industry Terms: Not Available to Industry
Depositor comments: Please visit https://www.medrxiv.org/content/10.1101/2024.03.05.24303815v1 for medRxiv preprint.
How to cite: pTwist-SARS-CoV-2 Spike-deltaC18 B.1.621 (Mu) was a gift from Alejandro Balazs (Addgene plasmid # 212452 ; http://n2t.net/addgene:212452 ; RRID:Addgene_212452)
