[The description below was written by a language model from this plasmid's Addgene catalogue record and pLannotate feature annotations shown in this document.]
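Description:
pTwist-SARS-CoV-2 Spike-deltaC18 B.1.621 (Mu) is a mammalian expression plasmid built on the Twist pTwist-CMV-BetaGlobin-WPRE-Neo backbone and made for producing pseudovirus bearing the Mu-variant SARS-CoV-2 spike glycoprotein. It is propagated in E. coli as a high-copy plasmid through a ColE1/pUC-type origin, with selection on ampicillin via the β-lactamase gene. A separate SV40 early promoter–neo–bGH poly(A) cassette provides a neomycin/G418-type marker that could be used for selection in mammalian cells.

The insert is a spike coding sequence of about 3.8 kb carrying the substitutions T95I, YY144TSN, R346K, E484K, N501Y, D614G and P681H. The "deltaC18" in the name indicates removal of the last 18 residues of the cytoplasmic tail, a truncation commonly used to improve spike incorporation into pseudotyped particles, though the record does not explain it. The catalogue lists the promoter as CAG, but the annotated sequence and the backbone name instead show a CMV enhancer with CMV promoter elements followed by a truncated human β-globin intron upstream of the open reading frame; no chicken β-actin component is annotated, so this discrepancy should be noted. Downstream, a WPRE enhances transcript stability and expression, and an SV40 polyadenylation signal terminates the message. The expression unit is flanked by β-globin insulator elements, together with bacterial rrnG and T7 terminators and an upstream synthetic poly(A) signal that limit transcriptional read-through from neighbouring regions.

The plasmid is intended to supply the envelope protein in trans during transfection of producer cells, and the associated study concerns variant escape from vaccine-induced antibody responses.
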