Features (pLannotate 1.2.2; 21 found; start..end, strand, type, name):
      1..3768    +  CDS            S: SPIKE_SARS2 - Experimental evidence at protein level: Swiss-Prot protein existence level 1. [Spike glycoprotein]: May down-regulate host tetherin (BST2) by lysosomal degradation, thereby counteracting its antiviral activity. From Severe acute respiratory syndrome coronavirus 2 (2019-nCoV) (SARS-CoV-2).
   3842..4430    +  misc_feature   WPRE: woodchuck hepatitis virus posttranscriptional regulatory element
   4483..4604    -  polyA_signal   SV40 poly(A) signal: SV40 polyadenylation signal
   4627..4696    -  CDS            large T antigen (fragment): large T antigen from SV40 (simian virus 40)
   4719..4765    +  terminator     T7 terminator: transcription terminator for bacteriophage T7 RNA polymerase
   4795..4931    +  terminator     rrnG terminator: transcription terminator from the E. coli ribosomal RNA rrnG operon (Albrechtsen et al., 1991)
   4976..5047    +  misc_feature   3' β-globin insulator: insulator downstream of the human β-globin locus (Farrell et al., 2002)
   5092..5288    +  promoter       SV40 promoter: SV40 early promoter
   5302..6093    +  CDS            neo: KKA2_KLEPN - Also known as kan, nptII. Experimental evidence at protein level: Swiss-Prot protein existence level 1. Resistance to kanamycin, neomycin, paromomycin, ribostamycin, butirosin and gentamicin B. From Klebsiella pneumoniae.
   6107..6331    +  polyA_signal   bGH poly(A) signal: bovine growth hormone polyadenylation signal
   6527..7115    -  rep_origin     ori: high-copy-number ColE1/pMB1/pBR322/pUC origin of replication
   7287..7351    -  CDS            bla(M) (fragment): β-lactamase lacking the signal sequence; bla(M); allows cytosolic expression of β-lactamase
   7861..8721    +  CDS            AmpR: β-lactamase; bla; confers resistance to ampicillin, carbenicillin, and related antibiotics
   8734..8870    +  terminator     rrnG terminator: transcription terminator from the E. coli ribosomal RNA rrnG operon (Albrechtsen et al., 1991)
   9022..9093    +  misc_feature   5' β-globin insulator: insulator upstream of the human β-globin locus (Farrell et al., 2002)
   9098..9144    -  terminator     T7 terminator: transcription terminator for bacteriophage T7 RNA polymerase
   9162..9210    -  polyA_signal   poly(A) signal: synthetic polyadenylation signal
   9291..9594    +  enhancer       CMV enhancer: human cytomegalovirus immediate early enhancer
   9667..9684    -  promoter       CMV promoter (fragment): human cytomegalovirus (CMV) immediate early promoter
   9747..9798    +  promoter       CMVd2 promoter: truncated human cytomegalovirus (CMV) immediate early promoter that yields moderately reduced expression relative to the full-length promoter
   9932..10407   +  intron         β-globin intron: internally truncated intron from human β-globin
>Addgene plasmid #212452 | pTwist-SARS-CoV-2 Spike-deltaC18 B.1.621 (Mu) | addgene full sequence | sequence record 432785 | Addgene NGS Result
ATGTTTGTGTTCCTCGTTCTCCTGCCCCTCGTTTCTTCCCAATGCGTGAACCTCACAACTAGAACGCAGC
TCCCACCCGCTTACACGAACTCTTTTACTCGTGGAGTATACTATCCCGATAAAGTCTTTAGGTCCAGTGT
CCTTCATTCTACTCAAGACCTTTTCCTGCCATTCTTCTCAAATGTCACCTGGTTCCATGCTATCCACGTT
TCTGGCACCAACGGAACTAAACGATTTGATAATCCCGTCTTGCCATTTAACGATGGCGTATACTTTGCCT
CAATAGAGAAGTCCAACATTATCCGGGGATGGATATTTGGCACCACCCTGGACTCCAAGACACAGTCTCT
CCTCATTGTGAACAACGCCACCAATGTCGTCATCAAAGTCTGTGAATTTCAATTTTGTAACGATCCCTTT
CTCGGGGTTACTTCTAACCATAAGAATAACAAGTCTTGGATGGAGTCAGAGTTCCGCGTTTACAGTTCCG
CTAACAACTGTACTTTTGAGTACGTTTCCCAACCATTTCTCATGGATCTTGAAGGGAAGCAAGGCAACTT
CAAGAATCTCCGCGAATTTGTGTTTAAGAATATAGACGGCTACTTCAAAATTTATAGCAAGCATACCCCG
ATAAATCTGGTTCGGGATCTCCCTCAAGGCTTCTCCGCGTTGGAACCCCTCGTGGACTTGCCGATTGGCA
TCAACATCACCCGGTTCCAAACCCTTCTTGCCCTTCATCGAAGCTACCTCACGCCTGGCGACAGTAGTAG
TGGTTGGACAGCGGGCGCAGCAGCCTACTATGTGGGATATTTGCAACCACGCACCTTTCTTCTCAAATAT
AACGAAAACGGAACAATTACCGATGCCGTAGACTGTGCCCTCGATCCCCTGTCCGAAACTAAATGCACAC
TCAAGTCCTTCACAGTTGAGAAAGGCATATACCAAACCAGTAACTTCCGCGTCCAACCCACCGAATCCAT
TGTTCGATTCCCTAACATCACCAATTTGTGTCCTTTCGGTGAAGTATTTAATGCCACTAAATTTGCATCA
GTTTATGCCTGGAATCGCAAGCGAATATCAAATTGTGTTGCAGATTATAGTGTCCTGTATAATAGCGCAT
CATTCAGCACTTTTAAGTGTTATGGGGTCAGCCCTACGAAATTGAATGACTTGTGTTTTACCAACGTTTA
CGCAGATTCTTTCGTCATACGCGGCGACGAAGTCCGACAGATTGCACCGGGGCAAACCGGAAAGATAGCA
GACTATAATTATAAGTTGCCGGATGACTTCACCGGCTGCGTTATAGCATGGAACTCCAATAATCTCGATT
CAAAAGTCGGCGGCAACTATAATTATCTTTACCGCCTGTTTCGCAAGTCAAATCTGAAGCCCTTTGAACG
TGACATCTCCACCGAAATTTATCAAGCTGGCAGCACCCCATGTAATGGAGTGAAAGGGTTTAACTGTTAT
TTTCCCCTTCAATCATACGGATTTCAACCAACATATGGGGTGGGCTATCAACCATATCGGGTGGTAGTCT
TGAGCTTTGAGCTGCTCCACGCACCGGCTACAGTTTGCGGACCGAAGAAAAGCACTAACCTGGTGAAGAA
TAAATGTGTGAACTTCAACTTTAATGGGCTCACCGGAACAGGGGTGCTGACAGAATCAAACAAGAAATTT
CTCCCTTTTCAACAATTTGGTAGAGACATTGCCGATACCACAGATGCCGTCCGCGATCCGCAAACACTGG
AAATCCTCGATATAACACCCTGTAGCTTCGGCGGGGTCAGCGTGATAACTCCCGGAACGAACACATCCAA
CCAAGTGGCTGTCCTGTATCAAGGTGTCAACTGTACCGAAGTCCCTGTGGCGATACACGCCGACCAACTG
ACACCCACCTGGAGAGTCTACTCAACAGGTTCCAATGTCTTTCAAACTAGAGCGGGTTGTCTCATTGGCG
CTGAGCATGTCAATAATTCATACGAATGTGATATTCCTATTGGGGCAGGAATCTGTGCGTCTTATCAAAC
TCAAACGAACTCACACCGGCGCGCTCGCTCAGTAGCCAGCCAGTCCATAATCGCCTATACCATGAGTCTC
GGGGCTGAGAACTCCGTGGCTTATTCAAACAATTCCATCGCAATCCCAACTAACTTTACCATTAGCGTTA
CCACGGAAATCTTGCCCGTCAGCATGACTAAGACGAGCGTAGACTGTACGATGTATATCTGTGGGGATTC
CACCGAGTGTAGCAACCTCTTGCTTCAATACGGGTCTTTCTGTACTCAACTCAACCGAGCATTGACCGGA
ATTGCGGTCGAACAAGACAAGAATACCCAAGAGGTGTTCGCACAAGTAAAGCAAATATACAAAACGCCGC
CAATCAAAGATTTTGGCGGGTTTAATTTTAGCCAAATACTGCCAGACCCATCTAAGCCTTCAAAACGCAG
CTTTATCGAGGATCTGCTGTTCAACAAAGTTACGTTGGCTGACGCGGGTTTCATTAAGCAGTATGGGGAT
TGTTTGGGAGACATTGCGGCCCGCGACCTTATCTGTGCTCAAAAATTCAATGGGTTGACAGTTCTGCCCC
CTCTGCTCACTGATGAGATGATTGCACAGTATACATCAGCATTGTTGGCAGGAACCATTACATCCGGCTG
GACTTTTGGCGCGGGTGCGGCCCTTCAAATACCTTTCGCTATGCAAATGGCTTACAGATTCAATGGGATT
GGTGTCACGCAAAATGTATTGTATGAAAATCAGAAGCTGATCGCTAATCAATTTAACAGCGCGATTGGCA
AGATCCAAGATTCACTGTCAAGCACAGCGTCCGCCCTCGGCAAACTCCAAAATGTTGTGAATCAAAACGC
CCAGGCCCTGAATACCCTCGTGAAGCAACTGAGTTCTAACTTCGGCGCAATCTCCAGCGTCCTCAACGAC
ATATTGTCCAGACTTGATAAGGTGGAAGCCGAGGTGCAAATTGATCGGCTCATCACAGGCAGGCTCCAGT
CACTCCAAACTTATGTGACACAACAGTTGATCCGGGCTGCTGAGATACGAGCAAGCGCCAACCTGGCCGC
CACTAAAATGTCAGAGTGCGTGCTCGGGCAGTCCAAACGGGTTGACTTTTGTGGCAAGGGCTATCACTTG
ATGTCCTTCCCCCAATCCGCCCCACATGGAGTGGTCTTTCTCCACGTCACTTATGTCCCTGCTCAAGAGA
AGAACTTTACGACAGCTCCAGCAATCTGTCACGATGGCAAAGCGCACTTTCCCAGGGAAGGCGTTTTCGT
CAGTAATGGCACGCATTGGTTTGTGACCCAAAGGAATTTCTATGAACCCCAAATCATAACCACTGACAAT
ACATTTGTCTCAGGCAACTGTGATGTGGTCATTGGGATCGTGAACAACACGGTATATGATCCCCTGCAAC
CCGAGTTGGATAGCTTCAAAGAGGAATTGGATAAATACTTTAAGAATCATACTTCACCCGATGTTGATCT
CGGGGACATATCAGGAATAAATGCAAGTGTCGTCAACATTCAGAAAGAGATTGATCGCCTTAATGAGGTC
GCCAAGAACTTGAATGAATCTTTGATCGACTTGCAAGAACTGGGCAAATACGAACAATATATTAAATGGC
CCTGGTACATTTGGTTGGGCTTTATCGCCGGACTTATAGCTATCGTTATGGTCACAATTATGTTGTGCTG
TATGACTAGCTGTTGTTCCTGCTTGAAAGGATGTTGCAGTTGCGGATCTTGTTGTAAATAAAGGATCCTC
TAGAAGTTGTCTCCTCCTGCACTGACTGACTGATACAATCGATTTCTGGATCCGCAGGCCTAATCAACCT
CTGGATTACAAAATTTGTGAAAGATTGACTGGTATTCTTAACTATGTTGCTCCTTTTACGCTATGTGGAT
ACGCTGCTTTAATGCCTTTGTATCATGCTATTGCTTCCCGTATGGCTTTCATTTTCTCCTCCTTGTATAA
ATCCTGGTTGCTGTCTCTTTATGAGGAGTTGTGGCCCGTTGTCAGGCAACGTGGCGTGGTGTGCACTGTG
TTTGCTGACGCAACCCCCACTGGTTGGGGCATTGCCACCACCTGTCAGCTCCTTTCCGGGACTTTCGCTT
TCCCCCTCCCTATTGCCACGGCGGAACTCATCGCCGCCTGCCTTGCCCGCTGCTGGACAGGGGCTCGGCT
GTTGGGCACTGACAATTCCGTGGTGTTGTCGGGGAAGCTGACGTCCTTTCCATGGCTGCTCGCCTGTGTT
GCCACCTGGATTCTGCGCGGGACGTCCTTCTGCTACGTCCCTTCGGCCCTCAATCCAGCGGACCTTCCTT
CCCGCGGCCTGCTGCCGGCTCTGCGGCCTCTTCCGCGTCTTCGCCTTCGCCCTCAGACGAGTCGGATCTC
CCTTTGGGCCGCCTCCCCGCCTGTCTAGCTTGACTGACTGAGATACAGCGTACCTTCAGCTCACAGACAT
GATAAGATACATTGATGAGTTTGGACAAACCACAACTAGAATGCAGTGAAAAAAATGCTTTATTTGTGAA
ATTTGTGATGCTATTGCTTTATTTGTAACCATTATAAGCTGCAATAAACAAGTTAACAACAACAATTGCA
TTCATTTTATGTTTCAGGTTCAGGGGGAGGTGTGGGAGGTTTTTTAAAGCAAGTAAAACCTCTACAAATG
TGGTATTGGCCCATCTCTATCGGTATCGTAGCATAACCCCTTGGGGCCTCTAAACGGGTCTTGAGGGGTT
TTTTGTGCCCCTCGGGCCGGATTGCTATCTACCGGCATTGGCGCAGAAAAAAATGCCTGATGCGACGCTG
CGCGTCTTATACTCCCACATATGCCAGATTCAGCAACGGATACGGCTTCCCCAACTTGCCCACTTCCATA
CGTGTCCTCCTTACCAGAAATTTATCCTTAAGGTCGTCAGCTATCCTGCAGGCGATCTCTCGATTTCGAT
CAAGACATTCCTTTAATGGTCTTTTCTGGACACCACTAGGGGTCAGAAGTAGTTCATCAAACTTTCTTCC
CTCCCTAATCTCATTGGTTACCTTGGGCTATCGAAACTTAATTAAGCGATCTGCATCTCAATTAGTCAGC
AACCATAGTCCCGCCCCTAACTCCGCCCATCCCGCCCCTAACTCCGCCCAGTTCCGCCCATTCTCCGCCC
CATCGCTGACTAATTTTTTTTATTTATGCAGAGGCCGAGGCCGCCTCGGCCTCTGAGCTATTCCAGAAGT
AGTGAGGAGGCTTTTTTGGAGGCCTAGGCTTTTGCAAAGGAGGTAGCCAACATGATTGAACAAGATGGAT
TGCACGCAGGTTCTCCCGCCGCTTGGGTGGAGAGGCTATTCGGCTATGACTGGGCACAACAGACAATCGG
CTGCTCTGATGCCGCCGTGTTCCGGCTGTCAGCGCAGGGGCGCCCGGTTCTTTTTGTCAAGACCGACCTG
TCCGGTGCCCTGAATGAACTCCAGGACGAGGCAGCGCGGCTATCGTGGCTGGCCACGACGGGCGTTCCTT
GCGCAGCTGTGCTCGACGTTGTCACTGAAGCGGGAAGGGACTGGCTGCTATTGGGCGAAGTGCCGGGGCA
GGATCTCCTGTCATCTCACCTTGCTCCTGCCGAGAAAGTATCCATCATGGCTGATGCAATGCGGCGGCTG
CATACGCTTGATCCGGCTACCTGCCCATTCGACCACCAAGCGAAACATCGCATCGAGCGAGCACGTACTC
GGATGGAAGCCGGTCTTGTCGATCAGGATGATCTGGACGAAGAGCATCAGGGGCTCGCGCCAGCCGAACT
GTTCGCCAGGCTCAAGGCGCGGATGCCCGACGGCGAGGATCTCGTCGTGACCCACGGCGATGCCTGCTTG
CCGAATATCATGGTGGAAAATGGCCGCTTTTCTGGATTCATCGACTGTGGCCGGCTGGGTGTGGCGGACC
GCTATCAGGACATAGCGTTGGCTACCCGTGATATTGCTGAAGAGCTTGGCGGCGAATGGGCTGACCGCTT
CCTCGTGCTTTACGGTATCGCCGCTCCCGATTCGCAGCGCATCGCCTTCTATCGCCTTCTTGACGAGTTC
TTCTAGTATGTAAGCCCTGTGCCTTCTAGTTGCCAGCCATCTGTTGTTTGCCCCTCCCCCGTGCCTTCCT
TGACCCTGGAAGGTGCCACTCCCACTGTCCTTTCCTAATAAAATGAGGAAATTGCATCGCATTGTCTGAG
TAGGTGTCATTCTATTCTGGGGGGTGGGGTGGGGCAGGACAGCAAGGGGGAGGATTGGGAAGACAATAGC
AGGCATGCTGGGGATGCGGTGGGCTCTATGGTTAATTAACCAGTCAAGTCAGCTACTTGGCGAGATCGAC
TTGTCTGGGTTTCGACTACGCTCAGAATTGCGTCAGTCAAGTTCGATCTGGTCCTTGCTATTGCACCCGT
TCTCCGATTACGAGTTTCATTTAAATCATGTGAGCAAAAGGCCAGCAAAAGGCCAGGAACCGTAAAAAGG
CCGCGTTGCTGGCGTTTTTCCATAGGCTCCGCCCCCCTGACGAGCATCACAAAAATCGACGCTCAAGTCA
GAGGTGGCGAAACCCGACAGGACTATAAAGATACCAGGCGTTTCCCCCTGGAAGCTCCCTCGTGCGCTCT
CCTGTTCCGACCCTGCCGCTTACCGGATACCTGTCCGCCTTTCTCCCTTCGGGAAGCGTGGCGCTTTCTC
ATAGCTCACGCTGTAGGTATCTCAGTTCGGTGTAGGTCGTTCGCTCCAAGCTGGGCTGTGTGCACGAACC
CCCCGTTCAGCCCGACCGCTGCGCCTTATCCGGTAACTATCGTCTTGAGTCCAACCCGGTAAGACACGAC
TTATCGCCACTGGCAGCAGCCACTGGTAACAGGATTAGCAGAGCGAGGTATGTAGGCGGTGCTACAGAGT
TCTTGAAGTGGTGGCCTAACTACGGCTACACTAGAAGAACAGTATTTGGTATCTGCGCTCTGCTGAAGCC
AGTTACCTTCGGAAAAAGAGTTGGTAGCTCTTGATCCGGCAAACAAACCACCGCTGGTAGCGGTGGTTTT
TTTGTTTGCAAGCAGCAGATTACGCGCAGAAAAAAAGGATCTCAAGAAGATCCTTTGATCTTTTCTACGG
GGTCTGACGCTCAGTGGAACGAAAACTCACGTTAAGGGATTTTGGTCATGAGATTATCAAAAAGGATCTT
CACCTAGATCCTTTTAAATTAAAAATGAAGTTTTAAATCAATCTAAAGTATATATGAGTAAACTTGGTCT
GACAGTTACCAATGCTTAATCAGTGAGGCACCTATCTCAGCGATCTGTCTATTTCGTTCATCCATAGTTG
CATTTAAATTTCCGAACTCTCCAAGGCCCTCGTCGGAAAATCTTCAAACCTTTCGTCCGATCCATCTTGC
AGGCTACCTCTCGAACGAACTATCGCAAGTCTCTTGGCCGGCCTTGCGCCTTGGCTATTGCTTGGCAGCG
CCTATCGCCAGGTATTACTCCAATCCCGAATATCCGAGATCGGGATCACCCGAGAGAAGTTCAACCTACA
TCCTCAATCCCGATCTATCCGAGATCCGAGGAATATCGAAATCGGGGCGCGCCTGGTGTACCGAGAACGA
TCCTCTCAGTGCGAGTCTCGACGATCCATATCGTTGCTTGGCAGTCAGCCAGTCGGAATCCAGCTTGGGA
CCCAGGAAGTCCAATCGTCAGATATTGTACTCAAGCCTGGTCACGGCAGCGTACCGATCTGTTTAAACCT
AGATATTGATAGTCTGATCGGTCAACGTATAATCGAGTCCTAGCTTTTGCAAACATCTATCAAGAGACAG
GATCAGCAGGAGGCTTTCGCATGAGTATTCAACATTTCCGTGTCGCCCTTATTCCCTTTTTTGCGGCATT
TTGCCTTCCTGTTTTTGCTCACCCAGAAACGCTGGTGAAAGTAAAAGATGCTGAAGATCAGTTGGGTGCG
CGAGTGGGTTACATCGAACTGGATCTCAACAGCGGTAAGATCCTTGAGAGTTTTCGCCCCGAAGAACGCT
TTCCAATGATGAGCACTTTTAAAGTTCTGCTATGTGGCGCGGTATTATCCCGTATTGACGCCGGGCAAGA
GCAACTCGGTCGCCGCATACACTATTCTCAGAATGACTTGGTTGAGTATTCACCAGTCACAGAAAAGCAT
CTTACGGATGGCATGACAGTAAGAGAATTATGCAGTGCTGCCATAACCATGAGTGATAACACTGCGGCCA
ACTTACTTCTGACAACGATTGGAGGACCGAAGGAGCTAACCGCTTTTTTGCACAACATGGGGGATCATGT
AACTCGCCTTGATCGTTGGGAACCGGAGCTGAATGAAGCCATACCAAACGACGAGCGTGACACCACGATG
CCTGTAGCAATGGCAACAACCTTGCGTAAACTATTAACTGGCGAACTACTTACTCTAGCTTCCCGGCAAC
AGTTGATAGACTGGATGGAGGCGGATAAAGTTGCAGGACCACTTCTGCGCTCGGCCCTTCCGGCTGGCTG
GTTTATTGCTGATAAATCTGGAGCCGGTGAGCGTGGGTCTCGCGGTATCATTGCAGCACTGGGGCCAGAT
GGTAAGCCCTCCCGTATCGTAGTTATCTACACGACGGGGAGTCAGGCAACTATGGATGAACGAAATAGAC
AGATCGCTGAGATAGGTGCCTCACTGATTAAGCATTGGTAACCGATTCTAGGTGCATTGGCGCAGAAAAA
AATGCCTGATGCGACGCTGCGCGTCTTATACTCCCACATATGCCAGATTCAGCAACGGATACGGCTTCCC
CAACTTGCCCACTTCCATACGTGTCCTCCTTACCAGAAATTTATCCTTAAGATCCCGAATCGTTTAAACT
CGACTCTGGCTCTATCGAATCTCCGTCGTTTCGAGCTTACGCGAACAGCCGTGGCGCTCATTTGCTCGTC
GGGCATCGAATCTCGTCAGCTATCGTCAGCTTACCTTTTTGGCAGCGATCGCGGCTCCCGACATCTTGGA
CCATTAGCTCCACAGGTATCTTCTTCCCTCTAGTGGTCATAACAGCAGCTTCAGCTACCTCTCAATTCAA
AAAACCCCTCAAGACCCGTTTAGAGGCCCCAAGGGGTTATGCTATCAATCGTTGCGTTACACACACAAAA
AACCAACACACATCCATCTTCGATGGATAGCGATTTTATTATCTAACTGCTGATCGAGTGTAGCCAGATC
TAGTAATCAATTACGGGGTCATTAGTTCATAGCCCATATATGGAGTTCCGCGTTACATAACTTACGGTAA
ATGGCCCGCCTGGCTGACCGCCCAACGACCCCCGCCCATTGACGTCAATAATGACGTATGTTCCCATAGT
AACGCCAATAGGGACTTTCCATTGACGTCAATGGGTGGAGTATTTACGGTAAACTGCCCACTTGGCAGTA
CATCAAGTGTATCATATGCCAAGTACGCCCCCTATTGACGTCAATGACGGTAAATGGCCCGCCTGGCATT
ATGCCCAGTACATGACCTTATGGGACTTTCCTACTTGGCAGTACATCTACGTATTAGTCATCGCTATTAC
CATGCTGATGCGGTTTTGGCAGTACATCAATGGGCGTGGATAGCGGTTTGACTCACGGGGATTTCCAAGT
CTCCACCCCATTGACGTCAATGGGAGTTTGTTTTGGCACCAAAATCAACGGGACTTTCCAAAATGTCGTA
ACAACTCCGCCCCATTGACGCAAATGGGCGGTAGGCGTGTACGGTGGGAGGTCTATATAAGCAGAGCTGG
TTTAGTGAACCGTCAGATCGCCTGGAGACGCCATCCACGCTGTTTTGACCTCCATAGAAGACACCGGGAC
CGATCCAGCCTCCCCTCGAAGCTTACATGTGGTACCGAGCTCGGATCCTGAGAACTTCAGGGTGAGTCTA
TGGGACCCTTGATGTTTTCTTTCCCCTTCTTTTCTATGGTTAAGTTCATGTCATAGGAAGGGGAGAAGTA
ACAGGGTACACATATTGACCAAATCAGGGTAATTTTGCATTTGTAATTTTAAAAAATGCTTTCTTCTTTT
AATATACTTTTTTGTTTATCTTATTTCTAATACTTTCCCTAATCTCTTTCTTTCAGGGCAATAATGATAC
AATGTATCATGCCTCTTTGCACCATTCTAAAGAATAACAGTGATAATTTCTGGGTTAAGGCAATAGCAAT
ATTTCTGCATATAAATATTTCTGCATATAAATTGTAACTGATGTAAGAGGTTTCATATTGCTAATAGCAG
CTACAATCCAGCTACCATTCTGCTTTTATTTTATGGTTGGGATAAGGCTGGATTATTCTGAGTCCAAGCT
AGGCCCTTTTGCTAATCATGTTCATACCTCTTATCTTCCTCCCACAGCTCCTGGGCAACGTGCTGGTCTG
TGTGCTGGCCCATCACTTTGGCAAAGGCGGCCGCC
